>Addgene plasmid #63680 | pCMV5-Flag-XBP1s | addgene full sequence | sequence record 243359 | Addgene NGS Result
CATTAATGAATCGGCCAACGCGCGGGGAGAGGCGGTTTGCGTATTGGGCGCTCTTCCGCTTCCTCGCTCA
CTGACTCGCTGCGCTCGGTCGTTCGGCTGCGGCGAGCGGTATCAGCTCACTCAAAGGCGGTAATACGGTT
ATCCACAGAATCAGGGGATAACGCAGGAAAGAACATGTGAGCAAAAGGCCAGCAAAAGGCCAGGAACCGT
AAAAAGGCCGCGTTGCTGGCGTTTTTCCATAGGCTCCGCCCCCCTGACGAGCATCACAAAAATCGACGCT
CAAGTCAGAGGTGGCGAAACCCGACAGGACTATAAAGATACCAGGCGTTTCCCCCTGGAAGCTCCCTCGT
GCGCTCTCCTGTTCCGACCCTGCCGCTTACCGGATACCTGTCCGCCTTTCTCCCTTCGGGAAGCGTGGCG
CTTTCTCATAGCTCACGCTGTAGGTATCTCAGTTCGGTGTAGGTCGTTCGCTCCAAGCTGGGCTGTGTGC
ACGAACCCCCCGTTCAGCCCGACCGCTGCGCCTTATCCGGTAACTATCGTCTTGAGTCCAACCCGGTAAG
ACACGACTTATCGCCACTGGCAGCAGCCACTGGTAACAGGATTAGCAGAGCGAGGTATGTAGGCGGTGCT
ACAGAGTTCTTGAAGTGGTGGCCTAACTACGGCTACACTAGAAGAACAGTATTTGGTATCTGCGCTCTGC
TGAAGCCAGTTACCTTCGGAAAAAGAGTTGGTAGCTCTTGATCCGGCAAACAAACCACCGCTGGTAGCGG
TGGTTTTTTTGTTTGCAAGCAGCAGATTACGCGCAGAAAAAAAGGATCTCAAGAAGATCCTTTGATCTTT
TCTACGGGGTCTGACGCTCAGTGGAACGAAAACTCACGTTAAGGGATTTTGGTCATGAGATTATCAAAAA
GGATCTTCACCTAGATCCTTTTAAATTAAAAATGAAGTTTTAAATCAATCTAAAGTATATATGAGTAAAC
TTGGTCTGACAGTTACCAATGCTTAATCAGTGAGGCACCTATCTCAGCGATCTGTCTATTTCGTTCATCC
ATAGTTGCCTGACTCCCCGTCGTGTAGATAACTACGATACGGGAGGGCTTACCATCTGGCCCCAGTGCTG
CAATGATACCGCGAGACCCACGCTCACCGGCTCCAGATTTATCAGCAATAAACCAGCCAGCCGGAAGGGC
CGAGCGCAGAAGTGGTCCTGCAACTTTATCCGCCTCCATCCAGTCTATTAATTGTTGCCGGGAAGCTAGA
GTAAGTAGTTCGCCAGTTAATAGTTTGCGCAACGTTGTTGCCATTGCTACAGGCATCGTGGTGTCACGCT
CGTCGTTTGGTATGGCTTCATTCAGCTCCGGTTCCCAACGATCAAGGCGAGTTACATGATCCCCCATGTT
GTGCAAAAAAGCGGTTAGCTCCTTCGGTCCTCCGATCGTTGTCAGAAGTAAGTTGGCCGCAGTGTTATCA
CTCATGGTTATGGCAGCACTGCATAATTCTCTTACTGTCATGCCATCCGTAAGATGCTTTTCTGTGACTG
GTGAGTACTCAACCAAGTCATTCTGAGAATAGTGTATGCGGCGACCGAGTTGCTCTTGCCCGGCGTCAAT
ACGGGATAATACCGCGCCACATAGCAGAACTTTAAAAGTGCTCATCATTGGAAAACGTTCTTCGGGGCGA
AAACTCTCAAGGATCTTACCGCTGTTGAGATCCAGTTCGATGTAACCCACTCGTGCACCCAACTGATCTT
CAGCATCTTTTACTTTCACCAGCGTTTCTGGGTGAGCAAAAACAGGAAGGCAAAATGCCGCAAAAAAGGG
AATAAGGGCGACACGGAAATGTTGAATACTCATACTCTTCCTTTTTCAATATTATTGAAGCATTTATCAG
GGTTATTGTCTCATGAGCGGATACATATTTGAATGTATTTAGAAAAATAAACAAATAGGGGTTCCGCGCA
CATTTCCCCGAAAAGTGCCACCTG
[124 nt withheld, positions 1985-2108]
C
[91 nt withheld, positions 2110-2200]
A
[49 nt withheld, positions 2202-2250]
CCTTTGACGTTGGAGTCCACGTTCTTT
[37 nt withheld, positions 2278-2314]
ACCCTATCTCGGTCTATTCTTTTGATTTATAAGGGATTTTGCCGATTTCGGCCTATTGGTTAAAAAATGA
GCTGATTTAACAAAAATTTAACGCGAATTTTAACAAAATATTAACGCTTACAATTTCCATTCGCCATTCA
GGCTGCGCAACTGTTGGGAAGGGCGATCGGTGCGGGCCTCTTCGCTATTACGCCAGCTGGCGAAAGGGGG
ATGTGCTGCAAGGCGATTAAGTTGGGTAACGCCAGGGTTTTCCCAGTCACGACGTTGTAAAACGACGGCC
AGTGCCAAGCTGATCTATACATTGAATCAATATTGGCAATTAGCCATATTAGTCATTGGTTATATAGCAT
AAATCAATATTGGCTATTGGCCATTGCATACGTTGTATCTATATCATAATATGTACATTTATATTGGCTC
ATGTCCAATATGACCGCCATGTTGACATTGATTATTGACTAGTTATTAATAGTAATCAATTACGGGGTCA
TTAGTTCATAGCCCATATATGGAGTTCCGCGTTACATAACTTACGGTAAATGGCCCGCCTGGCTGACCGC
CCAACGACCCCCGCCCATTGACGTCAATAATGACGTATGTTCCCATAGTAACGCCAATAGGGACTTTCCA
TTGACGTCAATGGGTGGAGTATTTACGGTAAACTGCCCACTTGGCAGTACATCAAGTGTATCATATGCCA
AGTCCGCCCCCTATTGACGTCAATGACGGTAAATGGCCCGCCTGGCATTATGCCCAGTACATGACCTTAC
GGGACTTTCCTACTTGGCAGTACATCTACGTATTAGTCATCGCTATTACCATGGTGATGCGGTTTTGGCA
GTACACCAATGGGCGTGGATAGCGGTTTGACTCACGGGGATTTCCAAGTCTCCACCCCATTGACGTCAAT
GGGAGTTTGTTTTGGCACCAAAATCAACGGGACTTTCCAAAATGTCGTAATAACCCCGCCCCGTTGACGC
AAATGGGCGGTAGGCGTGTACGGTGGGAGGTCTATATAAGCAGAGCTCGTTTAGTGAACCGTCAGAATTG
CAGTGACCATGGACTACAAGGACGACGATGACAAGGAATTCAGATCTGGTACCCTGGTGGTGGTGGCAGC
CGCGCCGAACCCGGCCGACGGGACCCCTAAAGTTCTGCTTCTGTCGGGGCAGCCCGCCTCCGCCGCCGGA
GCCCCGGCCGGCCAGGCCCTGCCGCTCATGGTGCCAGCCCAGAGAGGGGCCAGCCCGGAGGCAGCGAGCG
GGGGGCTGCCCCAGGCGCGCAAGCGACAGCGCCTCACGCACCTGAGCCCCGAGGAGAAGGCGCTGAGGAG
GAAACTGAAAAACAGAGTAGCAGCTCAGACTGCCAGAGATCGAAAGAAGGCTCGAATGAGTGAGCTGGAA
CAGCAAGTGGTAGATTTAGAAGAAGAGAACCAAAAACTTTTGCTAGAAAATCAGCTTTTACGAGAGAAAA
CTCATGGCCTTGTAGTTGAGAACCAGGAGTTAAGACAGCGCTTGGGGATGGATGCCCTGGTTGCTGAAGA
GGAGGCGGAAGCCAAGGGGAATGAAGTGAGGCCAGTGGCCGGGTCTGCTGAGTCCGCAGCAGGTGCAGGC
CCAGTTGTCACCCCTCCAGAACATCTCCCCATGGATTCTGGCGGTATTGACTCTTCAGATTCAGAGTCTG
ATATCCTGTTGGGCATTCTGGACAACTTGGACCCAGTCATGTTCTTCAAATGCCCTTCCCCAGAGCCTGC
CAGCCTGGAGGAGCTCCCAGAGGTCTACCCAGAAGGACCCAGTTCCTTACCAGCCTCCCTTTCTCTGTCA
GTGGGGACGTCATCAGCCAAGCTGGAAGCCATTAATGAACTAATTCGTTTTGACCACATATATACCAAGC
CCCTAGTCTTAGAGATACCCTCTGAGACAGAGAGCCAAGCTAATGTGGTAGTGAAAATCGAGGAAGCACC
TCTCAGCCCCTCAGAGAATGATCACCCTGAATTCATTGTCTCAGTGAAGGAAGAACCTGTAGAAGATGAC
CTCGTTCCGGAGCTGGGTATCTCAAATCTGCTTTCATCCAGCCACTGCCCAAAGCCATCTTCCTGCCTAC
TGGATGCTTACAGTGACTGTGGATACGGGGGTTCCCTTTCCCCATTCAGTGACATGTCCTCTCTGCTTGG
TGTAAACCATTCTTGGGAGGACACTTTTGCCAATGAACTCTTTCCCCAGCTGATTAGTGTCTAAGGAATG
ATCCAATACTGTAAGCTTGCATGCCTGCAGGTCGACTCTAGAGGATCCCGGGTGGCATCCCTGTGACCCC
TCCCCAGTGCCTCTCCTGGCCCTGGAAGTTGCCACTCCAGTGCCCACCAGCCTTGTCCTAATAAAATTAA
GTTGCATCATTTTGTCTGACTAGGTGTCCTTCTATAATATTATGGGGTGGAGGGGGGTGGTATGGAGCAA
GGGGCAAGTTGGGAAGACAACCTGTAGGGCCTGCGGGGTCTATTGGGAACCAAGCTGGAGTGCAGTGGCA
CAATCTTGGCTCACTGCAATCTCCGCCTCCTGGGTTCAAGCGATTCTCCTGCCTCAGCCTCCCGAGTTGT
TGGGATTCCAGGCATGCATGACCAGGCTCAGCTAATTTTTGTTTTTTTGGTAGAGACGGGGTTTCACCAT
ATTGGCCAGGCTGGTCTCCAACTCCTAATCTCAGGTGATCTACCCACCTTGGCCTCCCAAATTGCTGGGA
TTACAGGCGTGAACCACTGCTCCCTTCCCTGTCCTTCTGATTTTAAAATAACTATACCAGCAGGAGGACG
TCCAGACACAGCATAGGCTACCTGGCCATGCCCAACCGGTGGGACATTTGAGTTGCTTGCTTGGCACTGT
CCTCTCATGCGTTGGGTCCACTCAGTAGATGCCTGTTGAATTGGGTACGCGGCCAGCTTGGCTGTGGAAT
GTGTGTCAGTTAGGGTGTGGAAAGTCCCCAGGCTCCCCAGCAGGCAGAAGTATGCAAAGCATGCATCTCA
ATTAGTCAGCAACCAGGTGTGGAAAGTCCCCAGGCTCCCCAGCAGGCAGAAGTATGCAAAGCATGCATCT
CAATTAGTCAGCAACCATAGTCCCGCCCCTAACTCCGCCCATCCCGCCCCTAACTCCGCCCAGTTCCGCC
CATTCTCCGCCCCATGGCTGACTAATTTTTTTTATTTATGCAGAGGCCGAGGCCGCCTCGGCCTCTGAGC
TATTCCAGAAGTAGTGAGGAGGCTTTTTTGGAGGCCTAGGCTTTTGCAAAAAGCTCCTCGAGGAACTGAA
AAACCAGAAAGTTAATTCCCTATAGTGAGTCGTATTAAATTCGTAATCATGTCATAGCTGTTTCCTGTGT
GAAATTGTTATCCGCTCACAATTCCACACAACATACGAGCCGGAAGCATAAAGTGTAAAGCCTGGGGTGC
CTAATGAGTGAGCTAACTCACATTAATTGCGTTGCGCTCACTGCCCGCTTTCCAGTCGGGAAACCTGTCG
TGCCAGCTG
Features (pLannotate 1.2.2; 18 found; start..end, strand, type, name):
    234..822     -  rep_origin     ori: high-copy-number ColE1/pMB1/pBR322/pUC origin of replication
    993..1853    -  CDS            AmpR: β-lactamase; bla; confers resistance to ampicillin, carbenicillin, and related antibiotics
   1854..1958    -  promoter       AmpR promoter: bla
   1985..2413    +  rep_origin     f1 ori (sequence partly withheld): f1 bacteriophage origin of replication; arrow indicates direction of (+) strand synthesis
   2444..2598    -  CDS            lacZα (fragment): LacZα fragment of β-galactosidase; lacZ fragment
   2758..3137    +  enhancer       CMV enhancer: human cytomegalovirus immediate early enhancer
   3139..3338    +  promoter       CMV promoter: human cytomegalovirus (CMV) immediate early promoter
   3379..3399    +  CDS            FLAG (fragment): FLAG® epitope tag, followed by an enterokinase cleavage site
   3418..3915    +  CDS            XBP1 (fragment): XBP1_HUMAN - Also known as TREB5 From Homo sapiens (Human).
   3911..4174    +  CDS            XBP1 (fragment): XBP1_HUMAN - Also known as TREB5 From Homo sapiens (Human).
   4567..4603    -  misc_feature   MCS (fragment): pUC18/19 multiple cloning site
   4604..5226    +  polyA_signal   hGH poly(A) signal: human growth hormone polyadenylation signal
   5255..5584    +  promoter       SV40 promoter: SV40 enhancer and early promoter
   5623..5641    -  promoter       T7 promoter: promoter for bacteriophage T7 RNA polymerase
   5679..5695    -  protein_bind   lac operator: The lac repressor binds to the lac operator to inhibit transcription in E. coli. This inhibition can be relieved by adding lactose or isopropyl-β-D-thiogalactopyranoside (IPTG). lac repressor encoded by lacI
   5703..5733    -  promoter       lac promoter: promoter for the E. coli lac operon
   5748..5769    -  protein_bind   CAP binding site: CAP binding activates transcription in the presence of cAMP. E. coli catabolite activator protein
   5782..51      -  CDS            lacI (fragment) (across the origin): lac repressor; lacI; The lac repressor binds to the lac operator to inhibit transcription in E. coli. This inhibition can be relieved by adding lactose or isopropyl-β-D-thiogalactopyranoside (IPTG).
