[The description below was written by a language model from this plasmid's Addgene catalogue record and pLannotate feature annotations shown in this document.]
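Description:
pCMV5-Flag-XBP1s is a mammalian expression plasmid built on the pCMV5-FLAG backbone for transient production of an N-terminally Flag-tagged, spliced form of human XBP1 (XBP1s). It is propagated in E. coli through a high-copy ColE1/pUC-type origin and selected with ampicillin via the β-lactamase gene. An f1 phage origin is also present, along with remnants of the parental cloning vector: lacZα and lacI fragments, the lac promoter/operator with its CAP site, and a T7 promoter. No mammalian selection marker is annotated. The SV40 enhancer/early promoter region downstream of the expression cassette does not drive any annotated gene; this region normally also contains the SV40 origin, which would permit episomal replication in cells expressing large T antigen. The catalogue lists a size of 5,777 bp, while the sequenced record is slightly longer at 5,823 nt.

The expression cassette consists of the human cytomegalovirus immediate-early enhancer and promoter, the backbone-encoded Flag epitope, the XBP1 coding sequence cloned between KpnI and HindIII sites, and the human growth hormone polyadenylation signal. The annotation splits XBP1 into two slightly overlapping fragments. This is consistent with the spliced isoform, in which IRE1-mediated removal of a short intron during endoplasmic reticulum stress shifts the reading frame and yields the active transcription factor with a different C-terminus from the unspliced protein. Expressing this cDNA supplies XBP1s constitutively, without the need to induce the unfolded protein response, and the Flag tag allows detection or immunoprecipitation. The associated publication concerns XBP1 splicing in endothelial apoptosis and atherosclerosis under disturbed flow.
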