Addgene plasmid #63680: pCMV5-Flag-XBP1s
Purpose: Mammalian expression of Flag tagged XBP1s
Depositing lab: Qingbo Xu & Lingfang Zeng. Depositing organization: King's College London. Publication: Sustained activation of XBP1 splicing leads to endothelial apoptosis and atherosclerosis development in response to disturbed flow. Zeng L, Zampetaki A, Margariti A, Pepe AE, Alam S, Martin D, Xiao Q, Wang W, Jin ZG, Cockerill G, Mori K, Li YS, Hu Y, Chien S, Xu Q. Proc Natl Acad Sci U S A. 2009 May 19;106(20):8326-31. doi: 10.1073/pnas.0903197106. Epub 2009 May 1. PubMed 19416856.
Backbone
  Vector backbone: pCMV5-FLAG
  Total vector size (bp): 5777
  Vector type: Mammalian Expression
Growth in bacteria
  Bacterial resistance: Ampicillin, 100 μg/mL
  Growth temperature: 37°C
  Growth strain: DH5alpha
  Copy number: Unknown
Gene/Insert
  Gene/Insert name: XBP1
  Species: H. sapiens (human)
  Mutation: spliced
  Entrez Gene: XBP1 (a.k.a. TREB-5, TREB5, XBP-1, XBP2)
  Promoter: CMV
  Tag / fusion protein: Flag (N terminal on backbone)
  Cloning method: Restriction Enzyme; 5′ cloning site KpnI (not destroyed); 3′ cloning site HindIII (not destroyed)
  Sequencing primers: 5′ CMV-F; 3′ hGH-pA-R
Terms and licenses: Academic/Nonprofit Terms; Industry Terms: Not Available to Industry
How to cite: pCMV5-Flag-XBP1s was a gift from Qingbo Xu & Lingfang Zeng (Addgene plasmid # 63680 ; http://n2t.net/addgene:63680 ; RRID:Addgene_63680)
