>Addgene plasmid #63680 | pCMV5-Flag-XBP1s | addgene partial sequence | sequence record 107160 | CMV-F 5'-CGCAAATGGGCGGTAGGCGTG-3'
GTCAGAATTGCAGTGACCATGGACTACAAGGACGACGATGACAAGGAATTCAGATCTGGTACCCTGGTGG
TGGTGGCAGCCGCGCCGAACCCGGCCGACGGGACCCCTAAAGTTCTGCTTCTGTCGGGGCAGCCCGCCTC
CGCCGCCGGAGCCCCGGCCGGCCAGGCCCTGCCGCTCATGGTGCCAGCCCAGAGAGGGGCCAGCCCGGAG
GCAGCGAGCGGGGGGCTGCCCCAGGCGCGCAAGCGACAGCGCCTCACGCACCTGAGCCCCGAGGAGAAGG
CGCTGAGGAGGAAACTGAAAAACAGAGTAGCAGCTCAGACTGCCAGAGATCGAAAGAAGGCTCGAATGAG
TGAGCTGGAACAGCAAGTGGTAGATTTAGAAGAAGAGAACCAAAAACTTTTGCTAGAAAATCAGCTTTTA
CGAGAGAAAACTCATGGCCTTGTAGTTGAGAACCAGGAGTTAAGACAGCGCTTGGGGATGGATGCCCTGG
TTGCTGAAGAGGAGGCGGAAGCCAAGGGGAATGAAGTGAGGCCAGTGGCCGGGTCTGCTGAGTCCGCAGC
AGGTGCAGGCCCAGTTGTCACCCCTCCAGAACATCTCCCCATGGATTCTGGCGGTATTGACTCTTCAGAT
TCAGAGTCTGATATCCTGTTGGGCATTCTGGACAACTTGGACCCAGTCATGTTCTTC
