>Addgene plasmid #63680 | pCMV5-Flag-XBP1s | addgene partial sequence | sequence record 107164 | hGH-PA-R 5'-CCAGCTTGGTTCCCAATAGA-3'
TTGCTCCATACCACCCCCCTCCACCCCATAATATTATAGAAGGACACCTAGTCAGACAAAATGATGCAAC
TTAATTTTATTAGGACAAGGCTGGTGGGCACTGGAGTGGCAACTTCCAGGGCCAGGAGAGGCACTGGGGA
GGGGTCACAGGGATGCCACCCGGGATCCTCTAGAGTCGACCTGCAGGCATGCAAGCTTACAGTATTGGAT
CATTCCTTAGACACTAATCAGCTGGGGAAAGAGTTCATTGGCAAAAGTGTCCTCCCAAGAATGGTTTACA
CCAAGCAGAGAGGACATGTCACTGAATGGGGAAAGGGAACCCCCGTATCCACAGTCACTGTAAGCATCCA
GTAGGCAGGAAGATGGCTTTGGGCAGTGGCTGGATGAAAGCAGATTTGAGATACCCAGCTCCGGAACGAG
GTCATCTTCTACAGGTTCTTCCTTCACTGAGACAATGAATTCAGGGTGATCATTCTCTGAGGGGCTGAGA
GGTGCTTCCTCGATTTTCACTACCACATTAGCTTGGCTCTCTGTCTCAGAGGGTATCTCTAAGACTAGGG
GCTTGGTATATATGTGGTCAAAACGAATTAGTTCATTAATGGCTTCCAGCTTGGCTGATGACGTCCCCAC
TGACAGAGAAAGGGAGGCTGGTAAGGAACTGGGTCCTTCTGGGTAGACCTCTGGGAGCTCCTCCAGGCTG
GCAGGCTCT
